>Addgene plasmid #203039 | Salsa-BC198-P3A6 | addgene full sequence | sequence record 421389 | Addgene NGS Result
AGCGCCCAATACGCAAACCGCCTCTCCCCGCGCGTTGGCCGATTCATTAATGCAGTCGAGGGATCTCCAT
AAGAGAAGAGGGACAGCTATGACTGGGAGTAGTCAGGAGAGGAGGAAAAATCTGGCTAGTAAAACATGTA
AGGAAAATTTTAGGGATGTTAAAGAAAAAAATAACACAAAACAAAATATAAAAAAAATCTAACCTCAAGT
CAAGGCTTTTCTATGGAATAAGGAATGGACAGCAGGGGGCTGTTTCATATACTGATGACCTCTTTATAGC
CAACCTTTGTTCATGGCAGCCAGCATATGGGCATATGTTGCCAAACTCTAAACCAAATACTCATTCTGAT
GTTTTAAATGATTTGCCCTCCCATATGTCCTTCCGAGTGAGAGACACAAAAAATTCCAACACACTATTGC
AATGAAAATAAATTTCCTTTATTAGCCAGAAGTCAGATGCTCAAGGGGCTTCATGATGTCCCCATAATTT
TTGGCAGAGGGAAAAAGATCGATCTCAGTGGTATTTGTGAGCCAGGGCATTGGCCACACCAGCCACCACC
TTCTGATAGGCAGCCTGCACCTGAGGAGTGAATTCTTTGCCAAAATGATGAGACAGCACAACAACCAGCA
CGTTGCCCAGGAGCTGTAGGAAAGAGAAGAAGGCATGAACATGGTTAGCAGAGGGGCCCGGTTTGGACTC
AGAGTATTTTATCCTCATCTCAAACAGTGTATATCATTGTAACCATAAAGAGAAAGGCAGGATGATGACC
AGGGTGTAGTTGTTTCTACCAATAAGAATATTTCCACGCCAGCCAGAATTTATATGCAGAAATATTCTAC
CTTATCATTTAATTATAACAATTGTTCTCTAAAACTGTGCTGAAGTACAATATAATATACCCTGATTGCC
TTGAAAAAAAAGTGATTAGAGAAAGTACTTACAATCTGACAAATAAACAAAAGTGAATTTAAAAATTCGT
TACAAATGCAAGCTAAAGTTTAACGAAAAAGTTACAGAAAATGAAAAGAAAATAAGAGGAGACAATGGTT
GTCAACAGAGTAGAAAGTGAAAGAAACAAAATTATCATGAGGGTCCATGGTGATACAAGGGACATCTTCC
CATTCTAAACAACACCCTGAAAACTTTGCCCCCTCCATATAACATGAATTTTACAATAGCGAAAAAGAAA
GAACAATCAAGGGTCCCCAAACTCACCCTGAAGTTCTCAGCTCTAGAGATATCGTCGAGGCCGCGCTAGC
GTTTAAACTGTCGACCTTAATTAAGAGATCTGCTCGAGGCGCGTCAGCTGACTAGAGGATCCCCGGGTAC
CGAGCTCGAATTCGGGGCCGCGGAGGCTGGATCGGTCCCGGTGTCTTCTATGGAGGTCAAAACAGCGTGG
ATGGCGTCTCCAGGCGATCTGACGGTTCACTAAACGAGCTCTGCTTATATAGGCCTCCCACCGTACACGC
CTACCTCGACCCGGGTACCGAGCTCGACTTTCACTTTTCTCTATCACTGATAGGGAGTGGTAAACTCGAC
TTTCACTTTTCTCTATCACTGATAGGGAGTGGTAAACTCGACTTTCACTTTTCTCTATCACTGATAGGGA
GTGGTAAACTCGACTTTCACTTTTCTCTATCACTGATAGGGAGTGGTAAACTCGACTTTCACTTTTCTCT
ATCACTGATAGGGAGTGGTAAACTCGACCTATATAAGCAGAGCTCGTTTAGTGAACCGTCAGATCGCCTG
GAGACGCCATCCACGCTGTTTTGACCTCCATAGAAGACACCGGGACCGATCCAGCCTCCGCGGCCCCGAA
TTCCTGCAGCGGCCGCTCTAGAACTAGTGGATCCCCGCGGATGGTGAGCAAGGGCGAGGAGCTGTTCACC
GGGGTGGTGCCCATCCTGGTCGAGCTGGACGGCGACGTAAACGGCCACAAGTTCAGCGTGTCCGGCGAGG
GCGAGGGCGATGCCACCTACGGCAAGCTGACCCTGAAGTTCATCTGCACCACCGGCAAGCTGCCCGTGCC
CTGGCCCACCCTCGTGACCACCCTGACCTACGGCGTGCAGTGCTTCAGCCGCTACCCCGACCACATGAAG
CAGCACGACTTCTTCAAGTCCGCCATGCCCGAAGGCTACGTCCAGGAGCGCACCATCTTCTTCAAGGACG
ACGGCAACTACAAGACCCGCGCCGAGGTGAAGTTCGAGGGCGACACCCTGGTGAACCGCATCGAGCTGAA
GGGCATCGACTTCAAGGAGGACGGCAACATCCTGGGGCACAAGCTGGAGTACAACTACAACAGCCACAAC
GTCTATATCATGGCCGACAAGCAGAAGAACGGCATCAAGGTGAACTTCAAGATCCGCCACAACATCGAGG
ACGGCAGCGTGCAGCTCGCCGACCACTACCAGCAGAACACCCCCATCGGCGACGGCCCCGTGCTGCTGCC
CGACAACCACTACCTGAGCACCCAGTCCGCCCTGAGCAAAGACCCCAACGAGAAGCGCGATCACATGGTC
CTGCTGGAGTTCGTGACCGCCGCCGGGATCACTCTCGGCATGGACGAGCTGTACAAGTAAACCACCATTG
GAATTCGATATCAAGCTTGTCGACCTAGTTCTAGAGGATCCAGACATGATAAGATACATTGATGAGTTTG
GACAAACCACAACTAGAATGCAGTGAAAAAAATGCTTTATTTGTGAAATTTGTGATGCTATTGCTTTATT
TGTAACCATTATAAGCTGCAATAAACAAGTTAACAACAACAATTGCATTCATTTTATGTTTCAGGTTCAG
GGGGAGGTGTGGGAGGTTTTTTAAAGCAAGTAAAACCTCTACAAATGTGGTATGGCTGATTATGATCCTG
CAAGCCTCGTCGTCCTGGCCGGACCACGCTATCTGTGCAAGGTCCCCGGCCCCGGACGCGCGCTCCATGA
GCAGAGCGCCCGCCGCCGAGGCGAAGACTCGGGCGGCGCCCTGCCCGTCCCACCAGGTCAACAGGCGGTA
ACCGGCCTCTTCATCGGGAATGCGCGCGACCTTCAGCATCGCCGGCATGTCCCCCTGGCGGACGGGAAGT
ATCCAGCTCGACCAAGCTGGCCGCGTCGAGTGAAGACGAAAGGGCCTCGTGATACGCCTATTTTTATAGG
TTAATGTCATGATAATAATGGTTTCTTAGACGTCAGGTGGCACTTTTCGGGGAAATGTGCGCGGAACCCC
TATTTGTTTATTTTTCTAAATACATTCAAATATGTATCCGCTCATGAGACAATAACCCTGATAAATGCTT
CAATAATATTGAAAAAGGAAGAGTATGAGTATTCAACATTTCCGTGTCGCCCTTATTCCCTTTTTTGCGG
CATTTTGCCTTCCTGTTTTTGCTCACCCAGAAACGCTGGTGAAAGTAAAAGATGCTGAAGATCAGTTGGG
TGCACGAGTGGGTTACATCGAACTGGATCTCAACAGCGGTAAGATCCTTGAGAGTTTTCGCCCCGAAGAA
CGTTTTCCAATGATGAGCACTTTTAAAGTTCTGCTATGTGGCGCGGTATTATCCCGTGTTGACGCCGGGC
AAGAGCAACTCGGTCGCCGCATACACTATTCTCAGAATGACTTGGTTGAGTACTCACCAGTCACAGAAAA
GCATCTTACGGATGGCATGACAGTAAGAGAATTATGCAGTGCTGCCATAACCATGAGTGATAACACTGCG
GCCAACTTACTTCTGACAACGATCGGAGGACCGAAGGAGCTAACCGCTTTTTTGCACAACATGGGGGATC
ATGTAACTCGCCTTGATCGTTGGGAACCGGAGCTGAATGAAGCCATACCAAACGACGAGCGTGACACCAC
GATGCCTGTAGCAATGGCAACAACGTTGCGCAAACTATTAACTGGCGAACTACTTACTCTAGCTTCCCGG
CAACAATTAATAGACTGGATGGAGGCGGATAAAGTTGCAGGACCACTTCTGCGCTCGGCCCTTCCGGCTG
GCTGGTTTATTGCTGATAAATCTGGAGCCGGTGAGCGTGGGTCTCGCGGTATCATTGCAGCACTGGGGCC
AGATGGTAAGCCCTCCCGTATCGTAGTTATCTACACGACGGGGAGTCAGGCAACTATGGATGAACGAAAT
AGACAGATCGCTGAGATAGGTGCCTCACTGATTAAGCATTGGTAACTGTCAGACCAAGTTTACTCATATA
TACTTTAGATTGATTTAAAACTTCATTTTTAATTTAAAAGGATCTAGGTGAAGATCCTTTTTGATAATCT
CATGACCAAAATCCCTTAACGTGAGTTTTCGTTCCACTGAGCGTCAGACCCCGTAGAAAAGATCAAAGGA
TCTTCTTGAGATCCTTTTTTTCTGCGCGTAATCTGCTGCTTGCAAACAAAAAAACCACCGCTACCAGCGG
TGGTTTGTTTGCCGGATCAAGAGCTACCAACTCTTTTTCCGAAGGTAACTGGCTTCAGCAGAGCGCAGAT
ACCAAATACTGTTCTTCTAGTGTAGCCGTAGTTAGGCCACCACTTCAAGAACTCTGTAGCACCGCCTACA
TACCTCGCTCTGCTAATCCTGTTACCAGTGGCTGCTGCCAGTGGCGATAAGTCGTGTCTTACCGGGTTGG
ACTCAAGACGATAGTTACCGGATAAGGCGCAGCGGTCGGGCTGAACGGGGGGTTCGTGCACACAGCCCAG
CTTGGAGCGAACGACCTACACCGAACTGAGATACCTACAGCGTGAGCTATGAGAAAGCGCCACGCTTCCC
GAAGGGAGAAAGGCGGACAGGTATCCGGTAAGCGGCAGGGTCGGAACAGGAGAGCGCACGAGGGAGCTTC
CAGGGGGAAACGCCTGGTATCTTTATAGTCCTGTCGGGTTTCGCCACCTCTGACTTGAGCGTCGATTTTT
GTGATGCTCGTCAGGGGGGCGGAGCCTATGGAAAAACGCCAGCAACGCGGCCTTTTTACGGTTCCTGGCC
TTTTGCTGGCCTTTTGCTCACATGTTCTTTCCTGCGTTATCCCCTGATTCTGTGGATAACCGTATTACCG
CCTTTGAGTGAGCTGATACCGCTCGCCGCAGCCGAACGACCGAGCGCAGCGAGTCAGTGAGCGAGGAAGC
GGAAG
Features (pLannotate 1.2.2; 17 found; start..end, strand, type, name):
      2..55      +  CDS            lacI (fragment): lac repressor; lacI; The lac repressor binds to the lac operator to inhibit transcription in E. coli. This inhibition can be relieved by adding lactose or isopropyl-β-D-thiogalactopyranoside (IPTG).
    388..443     -  polyA_signal   β-globin poly(A) signal: rabbit β-globin polyadenylation signal (Gil and Proudfoot, 1987)
    518..640     -  CDS            HBB: HBB_COLGU - Experimental evidence at transcript level: Swiss-Prot protein existence level 2. Involved in oxygen transport from the lung to the various peripheral tissues. From Colobus guereza (Mantled guereza) (Eastern black-and-white colobus monkey).
    644..1216    -  intron         β-globin intron: intron from rabbit β-globin gene
   1312..1343    -  misc_feature   MCS (fragment): pUC18/19 multiple cloning site
   1437..1475    -  promoter       minimal CMV promoter: human cytomegalovirus (CMV) immediate early promoter
   1493..1708    -  protein_bind   tetracycline response element (fragment): contains seven copies of the tetracycline operator tetO tetracycline repressor TetR
   1708..1753    +  promoter       TRE3GV promoter (fragment): 3rd-generation Tet-responsive promoter that can be activated by binding of Tet-On® 3G, optimized for retroviral and lentiviral vectors
   1829..1856    +  misc_feature   MCS (fragment): pBluescript multiple cloning site
   1861..2580    +  CDS            EGFP: the original enhanced GFP (Yang et al., 1996) mammalian codon-optimized
   2590..2613    +  misc_feature   MCS (fragment): pBluescript multiple cloning site
   2627..2761    -  polyA_signal   SV40 poly(A) signal: SV40 polyadenylation signal
   2784..2867    -  CDS            large T antigen (fragment): large T antigen from SV40 (simian virus 40)
   2861..3091    -  CDS            str (fragment): STR_KLEPN - Protein inferred from homology: Swiss-Prot protein existence level 3. The aminoglycoside phosphotransferases achieve inactivation of their antibiotic substrates by phosphorylation. From Klebsiella pneumoniae.
   3210..3314    +  promoter       AmpR promoter: bla
   3315..4175    +  CDS            AmpR: β-lactamase; bla; confers resistance to ampicillin, carbenicillin, and related antibiotics
   4346..4934    +  rep_origin     ori: high-copy-number ColE1/pMB1/pBR322/pUC origin of replication
