[The description below was written by a language model from this plasmid's Addgene catalogue record and pLannotate feature annotations shown in this document.]
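Description:
Salsa-BC198-P3A6 is a mammalian expression reporter plasmid of about 5.1 kb, built on the pCER206 backbone. It is one member of a set of barcoded reporters for PRESTO-Salsa, a multiplexed platform for screening GPCR bioactivity. In bacteria it is propagated through a high-copy ColE1/pUC-type origin and selected with ampicillin via the β-lactamase gene and its native promoter. No mammalian selection marker is evident in the annotation. The short lacI, SV40 large T antigen and aminoglycoside phosphotransferase fragments appear to be backbone remnants rather than functional genes.

The payload is a synthetic EGFP/BC198 insert of roughly 730 bp, placed between BsrGI and HindIII sites and driven by a tetracycline response element. The feature table shows a central block of tetO repeats flanked by divergent minimal promoters, which resembles a bidirectional Tet-responsive unit. On one side, a TRE3G-type promoter fragment faces the EGFP coding sequence, with an SV40 polyadenylation signal annotated downstream, though on the opposite strand. On the other side, a minimal CMV promoter points toward a multiple cloning site fragment, a rabbit β-globin intron, a short β-globin coding fragment and the β-globin polyadenylation signal. No open reading frame is annotated in this second arm.

The barcode itself is not annotated, but the insert name and cloning sites suggest it lies at or just after the 3′ end of EGFP, so that it is transcribed with the reporter. In such a design, a tetracycline-controlled transactivator released on receptor activation would switch on the TRE. Barcode transcript abundance could then serve as a sequencing-based readout tied to a particular receptor in a pool. The record does not state which receptor BC198 is paired with.
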