Addgene plasmid #203039: Salsa-BC198-P3A6
Purpose: Expression of barcoded reporter plasmid for PRESTO-Salsa; EGFP/BC198
Depositing lab: Noah Palm. Depositing organization: Yale University. Publication: Highly multiplexed bioactivity screening reveals human and microbiota metabolome-GPCRome interactions. Chen H, Rosen CE, Gonzalez-Hernandez JA, Song D, Potempa J, Ring AM, Palm NW. Cell. 2023 Jul 6;186(14):3095-3110.e19. doi: 10.1016/j.cell.2023.05.024. Epub 2023 Jun 14. PubMed 37321219.
Backbone
  Vector backbone: pCER206
  Vector type: Mammalian Expression
Growth in bacteria
  Bacterial resistance: Ampicillin, 100 μg/mL
  Growth temperature: 37°C
  Growth strain: DH5alpha
  Copy number: High Copy
Gene/Insert
  Gene/Insert name: EGFP/BC198
  Species: Synthetic
  Insert size (bp): 730
  Promoter: Tet Response Element (TRE)
  Cloning method: Restriction Enzyme; 5′ cloning site BsrGI (not destroyed); 3′ cloning site HindIII (not destroyed)
  Sequencing primers: 5′ Custom primer (GAAGCGCGATCACATGG)
Terms and licenses: Academic/Nonprofit Terms; Industry Terms: Not Available to Industry
How to cite: Salsa-BC198-P3A6 was a gift from Noah Palm (Addgene plasmid # 203039 ; http://n2t.net/addgene:203039 ; RRID:Addgene_203039)
