>Addgene plasmid #203039 | Salsa-BC198-P3A6 | depositor partial sequence | sequence record 393912 | BC198
ACCACCATTG
